Addgene plasmid #118207: lentiSAMv2 rs11257655-guide4
Purpose: CRISPR-mediated activation of human islet enhancer containing T2D-associated variant rs11257655 (CDC123/CAMK1D GWAS locus)
Depositing lab: Jorge Ferrer. Depositing organization: Imperial College London. Publication: Human pancreatic islet three-dimensional chromatin architecture provides insights into the genetics of type 2 diabetes. Miguel-Escalada I, Bonas-Guarch S, Cebola I, Ponsa-Cobas J, Mendieta-Esteban J, Atla G, Javierre BM, Rolando DMY, Farabella I, Morgan CC, Garcia-Hurtado J, Beucher A, Moran I, Pasquali L, Ramos-Rodriguez M, Appel EVR, Linneberg A, Gjesing AP, Witte DR, Pedersen O, Grarup N, Ravassard P, Torrents D, Mercader JM, Piemonti L, Berney T, de Koning EJP, Kerr-Conte J, Pattou F, Fedko IO, Groop L, Prokopenko I, Hansen T, Marti-Renom MA, Fraser P, Ferrer J. Nat Genet. 2019 Jun 28. pii: 10.1038/s41588-019-0457-0. doi: 10.1038/s41588-019-0457-0. PubMed 31253982.
Backbone
  Vector backbone: lentiSAMv2
  Backbone manufacturer: Feng Zhang (Addgene #75112)
  Vector type: Mammalian Expression, Lentiviral, CRISPR
  Selectable markers: Blasticidin
Growth in bacteria
  Bacterial resistance: Ampicillin, 100 μg/mL
  Growth temperature: 37°C
  Growth strain: Stbl3
  Copy number: High Copy
Gene/Insert
  Gene/Insert name: dCas9-VP64-2A-BlastR
  gRNA/shRNA sequence: GAATATGACACAACTTCCAG
  Species: H. sapiens (human)
  Promoter: EF1a core and U6
  Cloning method: Restriction Enzyme; 5′ cloning site Unknown (destroyed during cloning); 3′ cloning site Unknown (destroyed during cloning)
  Sequencing primers: 5′ GATCCGCCACCATGGATGC
Terms and licenses: Academic/Nonprofit Terms; Industry Terms: Not Available to Industry
Depositor comments: Please visit https://www.biorxiv.org/content/early/2018/08/27/400291 for bioRxiv preprint.
How to cite: lentiSAMv2 rs11257655-guide4 was a gift from Jorge Ferrer (Addgene plasmid # 118207 ; http://n2t.net/addgene:118207 ; RRID:Addgene_118207)
