[The description below was written by a language model from this plasmid's Addgene catalogue record and pLannotate feature annotations shown in this document.]
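Description:
lentiSAMv2 rs11257655-guide4 is a 13.5 kb lentiviral CRISPR-activation plasmid built on the lentiSAMv2 backbone. It is used to switch on a human pancreatic islet enhancer that contains the type 2 diabetes-associated variant rs11257655 at the CDC123/CAMK1D GWAS locus. It is propagated in E. coli through a high-copy ColE1/pUC-type origin with ampicillin resistance. The backbone also contains an f1 origin and an SV40/EM7-driven bleomycin/Zeocin resistance cassette, which lies outside the viral transfer region.

The transfer region is organised as a CMV enhancer/promoter-driven truncated HIV-1 5' LTR, followed by the Ψ packaging signal, RRE and cPPT/CTS. After the payload come a WPRE and a truncated 3' LTR with a bGH polyadenylation signal. This layout allows the genome to be packaged when helper functions are supplied in trans.

Two expression units sit between these elements. A human U6 promoter transcribes the single guide RNA directed at the enhancer. Its S. pyogenes scaffold carries two MS2 stem loops, the aptamers that recruit MS2 coat protein fusions in the synergistic activation mediator system. Any such MS2-fused activator is not encoded on this plasmid and would have to be supplied separately.

Downstream, the EF-1α core promoter drives a nucleoplasmin NLS-tagged, catalytically dead Cas9. According to the catalogue entry, dCas9 is fused to the VP64 activation domain and linked by a 2A peptide to blasticidin S deaminase. The feature table does not annotate VP64 or the 2A, but an unannotated gap between dCas9 and BSD is consistent with them. Transduced mammalian cells are selected with blasticidin.
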