Features (pLannotate 1.2.2; 38 found; start..end, strand, type, name):
     18..36      +  misc_RNA       MS2 stem loop: stem loop that binds the bacteriophage MS2 coat protein
     47..83      +  misc_RNA       gRNA scaffold (fragment): guide RNA scaffold for the Streptococcus pyogenes CRISPR/Cas9 system
     88..106     +  misc_RNA       MS2 stem loop: stem loop that binds the bacteriophage MS2 coat protein
    117..136     +  misc_RNA       gRNA scaffold (fragment): guide RNA scaffold for the Streptococcus pyogenes CRISPR/Cas9 system
    149..167     +  CDS            small t antigen (fragment): SV40 (simian virus 40) small t antigen
    193..404     +  promoter       EF-1α core promoter: core promoter for human elongation factor EF-1α
    421..468     +  CDS            nucleoplasmin NLS: bipartite nuclear localization signal from nucleoplasmin
    468..4569    +  CDS            dCas9 (fragment): catalytically dead mutant of the Cas9 endonuclease from the Streptococcus pyogenes Type II CRISPR/Cas system RNA-guided DNA-binding protein that lacks endonuclease activity due to the D10A mutation in the RuvC catalytic domain and the N863A mutation in the HNH catalytic domain
   4894..5292    +  CDS            BSD: blasticidin S deaminase; Aspergillus terreus BSD; confers resistance to blasticidin
   5293..5314    +  misc_feature   MCS (fragment): pBluescript multiple cloning site
   5317..5905    +  misc_feature   WPRE: woodchuck hepatitis virus posttranscriptional regulatory element
   5842..6423    +  CDS            nef (fragment): NEF_HV1H2 - Experimental evidence at protein level: Swiss-Prot protein existence level 1. Extracellular Nef protein targets CD4(+) T-lymphocytes for apoptosis by interacting with CXCR4 surface receptors. From Human immunodeficiency virus type 1 group M subtype B (isolate HXB2) (HIV-1).
   6430..6610    +  LTR            5' LTR (truncated): truncated 5' long terminal repeat (LTR) from HIV-1
   6642..6866    +  polyA_signal   bGH poly(A) signal: bovine growth hormone polyadenylation signal
   6870..6891    +  promoter       SV40 promoter (fragment): SV40 enhancer and early promoter
   6912..7340    +  rep_origin     f1 ori (sequence partly withheld): f1 bacteriophage origin of replication; arrow indicates direction of (+) strand synthesis
   7354..7683    +  promoter       SV40 promoter: SV40 enhancer and early promoter
   7731..7778    +  promoter       EM7 promoter: synthetic bacterial promoter&nbsp
   7797..8171    +  CDS            BleoR: antibiotic-binding protein; Sh ble from Streptoalloteichus hindustanus; confers resistance to bleomycin, phleomycin, and Zeocin™
   8181..8306    +  CDS            ble (fragment): BLE_KLEPN - Experimental evidence at protein level: Swiss-Prot protein existence level 1. Binding protein with a strong affinity to the bleomycin family of antibiotics. Binds to CL990; an antimitotic-antibiotic compound. From Klebsiella pneumoniae.
   8301..8422    +  polyA_signal   SV40 poly(A) signal: SV40 polyadenylation signal
   8493..8515    -  protein_bind   lac operator (fragment): The lac repressor binds to the lac operator to inhibit transcription in E. coli. This inhibition can be relieved by adding lactose or isopropyl-β-D-thiogalactopyranoside (IPTG). lac repressor encoded by lacI
   8519..8549    -  promoter       lac promoter: promoter for the E. coli lac operon
   8564..8585    -  protein_bind   CAP binding site: CAP binding activates transcription in the presence of cAMP. E. coli catabolite activator protein
   8598..8690    -  CDS            lacI (fragment): lac repressor; lacI; The lac repressor binds to the lac operator to inhibit transcription in E. coli. This inhibition can be relieved by adding lactose or isopropyl-β-D-thiogalactopyranoside (IPTG).
   8873..9461    -  rep_origin     ori: high-copy-number ColE1/pMB1/pBR322/pUC origin of replication
   9632..10492   -  CDS            AmpR: β-lactamase; bla; confers resistance to ampicillin, carbenicillin, and related antibiotics
  10493..10597   -  promoter       AmpR promoter: bla
  10656..10708   -  misc_feature   bom (fragment): basis of mobility region from pBR322
  10863..11242   +  enhancer       CMV enhancer: human cytomegalovirus immediate early enhancer
  11243..11442   +  promoter       CMV promoter: human cytomegalovirus (CMV) immediate early promoter
  11460..11640   +  LTR            5' LTR (truncated): truncated 5' long terminal repeat (LTR) from HIV-1
  11687..11812   +  misc_feature   HIV-1 Ψ: packaging signal of human immunodeficiency virus type 1
  11796..12159   +  CDS            HIV-1 gag (fragment): gag protein from human immunodeficiency virus 1; gag
  12305..12538   +  misc_feature   RRE: The Rev response element (RRE) of HIV-1 allows for Rev-dependent mRNA export from the nucleus to the cytoplasm.
  12915..13015   +  CDS            Rev (fragment): human immunodeficiency virus 1 (HIV-1) Rev protein; rev; enhances nuclear export of unspliced and incompletely spliced viral mRNAs
  13065..13182   +  misc_feature   cPPT/CTS: central polypurine tract and central termination sequence of HIV-1
  13232..13472   +  promoter       U6 promoter: RNA polymerase III promoter for human U6 snRNA
>Addgene plasmid #118207 | lentiSAMv2 rs11257655-guide4 | addgene full sequence | sequence record 240409 | Addgene NGS Result
GTTTTAGAGCTAGGCCAACATGAGGATCACCCATGTCTGCAGGGCCTAGCAAGTTAAAATAAGGCTAGTC
CGTTATCAACTTGGCCAACATGAGGATCACCCATGTCTGCAGGGCCAAGTGGCACCGAGTCGGTGCTTTT
TTTGGATCCTAGGTCTTGAAAGGAGTGGGAATTGGCTCCGGTGCCCGTCAGTGGGCAGAGCGCACATCGC
CCACAGTCCCCGAGAAGTTGGGGGGAGGGGTCGGCAATTGATCCGGTGCCTAGAGAAGGTGGCGCGGGGT
AAACTGGGAAAGTGATGTCGTGTACTGGCTCCGCCTTTTTCCCGAGGGTGGGGGAGAACCGTATATAAGT
GCAGTAGTCGCCGTGAACGTTCTTTTTCGCAACGGGTTTGCCGCCAGAACACAGGCGTACGGCCACCATG
AAAAGGCCGGCGGCCACGAAAAAGGCCGGCCAGGCAAAAAAGAAAAAGGACAAGAAGTACAGCATCGGCC
TGGCCATCGGCACCAACTCTGTGGGCTGGGCCGTGATCACCGACGAGTACAAGGTGCCCAGCAAGAAATT
CAAGGTGCTGGGCAACACCGACCGGCACAGCATCAAGAAGAACCTGATCGGAGCCCTGCTGTTCGACAGC
GGCGAAACAGCCGAGGCCACCCGGCTGAAGAGAACCGCCAGAAGAAGATACACCAGACGGAAGAACCGGA
TCTGCTATCTGCAAGAGATCTTCAGCAACGAGATGGCCAAGGTGGACGACAGCTTCTTCCACAGACTGGA
AGAGTCCTTCCTGGTGGAAGAGGATAAGAAGCACGAGCGGCACCCCATCTTCGGCAACATCGTGGACGAG
GTGGCCTACCACGAGAAGTACCCCACCATCTACCACCTGAGAAAGAAACTGGTGGACAGCACCGACAAGG
CCGACCTGCGGCTGATCTATCTGGCCCTGGCCCACATGATCAAGTTCCGGGGCCACTTCCTGATCGAGGG
CGACCTGAACCCCGACAACAGCGACGTGGACAAGCTGTTCATCCAGCTGGTGCAGACCTACAACCAGCTG
TTCGAGGAAAACCCCATCAACGCCAGCGGCGTGGACGCCAAGGCCATCCTGTCTGCCAGACTGAGCAAGA
GCAGACGGCTGGAAAATCTGATCGCCCAGCTGCCCGGCGAGAAGAAGAATGGCCTGTTCGGCAACCTGAT
TGCCCTGAGCCTGGGCCTGACCCCCAACTTCAAGAGCAACTTCGACCTGGCCGAGGATGCCAAACTGCAG
CTGAGCAAGGACACCTACGACGACGACCTGGACAACCTGCTGGCCCAGATCGGCGACCAGTACGCCGACC
TGTTTCTGGCCGCCAAGAACCTGTCCGACGCCATCCTGCTGAGCGACATCCTGAGAGTGAACACCGAGAT
CACCAAGGCCCCCCTGAGCGCCTCTATGATCAAGAGATACGACGAGCACCACCAGGACCTGACCCTGCTG
AAAGCTCTCGTGCGGCAGCAGCTGCCTGAGAAGTACAAAGAGATTTTCTTCGACCAGAGCAAGAACGGCT
ACGCCGGCTACATTGACGGCGGAGCCAGCCAGGAAGAGTTCTACAAGTTCATCAAGCCCATCCTGGAAAA
GATGGACGGCACCGAGGAACTGCTCGTGAAGCTGAACAGAGAGGACCTGCTGCGGAAGCAGCGGACCTTC
GACAACGGCAGCATCCCCCACCAGATCCACCTGGGAGAGCTGCACGCCATTCTGCGGCGGCAGGAAGATT
TTTACCCATTCCTGAAGGACAACCGGGAAAAGATCGAGAAGATCCTGACCTTCCGCATCCCCTACTACGT
GGGCCCTCTGGCCAGGGGAAACAGCAGATTCGCCTGGATGACCAGAAAGAGCGAGGAAACCATCACCCCC
TGGAACTTCGAGGAAGTGGTGGACAAGGGCGCTTCCGCCCAGAGCTTCATCGAGCGGATGACCAACTTCG
ATAAGAACCTGCCCAACGAGAAGGTGCTGCCCAAGCACAGCCTGCTGTACGAGTACTTCACCGTGTATAA
CGAGCTGACCAAAGTGAAATACGTGACCGAGGGAATGAGAAAGCCCGCCTTCCTGAGCGGCGAGCAGAAA
AAGGCCATCGTGGACCTGCTGTTCAAGACCAACCGGAAAGTGACCGTGAAGCAGCTGAAAGAGGACTACT
TCAAGAAAATCGAGTGCTTCGACTCCGTGGAAATCTCCGGCGTGGAAGATCGGTTCAACGCCTCCCTGGG
CACATACCACGATCTGCTGAAAATTATCAAGGACAAGGACTTCCTGGACAATGAGGAAAACGAGGACATT
CTGGAAGATATCGTGCTGACCCTGACACTGTTTGAGGACAGAGAGATGATCGAGGAACGGCTGAAAACCT
ATGCCCACCTGTTCGACGACAAAGTGATGAAGCAGCTGAAGCGGCGGAGATACACCGGCTGGGGCAGGCT
GAGCCGGAAGCTGATCAACGGCATCCGGGACAAGCAGTCCGGCAAGACAATCCTGGATTTCCTGAAGTCC
GACGGCTTCGCCAACAGAAACTTCATGCAGCTGATCCACGACGACAGCCTGACCTTTAAAGAGGACATCC
AGAAAGCCCAGGTGTCCGGCCAGGGCGATAGCCTGCACGAGCACATTGCCAATCTGGCCGGCAGCCCCGC
CATTAAGAAGGGCATCCTGCAGACAGTGAAGGTGGTGGACGAGCTCGTGAAAGTGATGGGCCGGCACAAG
CCCGAGAACATCGTGATCGAAATGGCCAGAGAGAACCAGACCACCCAGAAGGGACAGAAGAACAGCCGCG
AGAGAATGAAGCGGATCGAAGAGGGCATCAAAGAGCTGGGCAGCCAGATCCTGAAAGAACACCCCGTGGA
AAACACCCAGCTGCAGAACGAGAAGCTGTACCTGTACTACCTGCAGAATGGGCGGGATATGTACGTGGAC
CAGGAACTGGACATCAACCGGCTGTCCGACTACGATGTGGACCACATCGTGCCTCAGAGCTTTCTGAAGG
ACGACTCCATCGACAACAAGGTGCTGACCAGAAGCGACAAGGCCCGGGGCAAGAGCGACAACGTGCCCTC
CGAAGAGGTCGTGAAGAAGATGAAGAACTACTGGCGGCAGCTGCTGAACGCCAAGCTGATTACCCAGAGA
AAGTTCGACAATCTGACCAAGGCCGAGAGAGGCGGCCTGAGCGAACTGGATAAGGCCGGCTTCATCAAGA
GACAGCTGGTGGAAACCCGGCAGATCACAAAGCACGTGGCACAGATCCTGGACTCCCGGATGAACACTAA
GTACGACGAGAATGACAAGCTGATCCGGGAAGTGAAAGTGATCACCCTGAAGTCCAAGCTGGTGTCCGAT
TTCCGGAAGGATTTCCAGTTTTACAAAGTGCGCGAGATCAACAACTACCACCACGCCCACGACGCCTACC
TGAACGCCGTCGTGGGAACCGCCCTGATCAAAAAGTACCCTAAGCTGGAAAGCGAGTTCGTGTACGGCGA
CTACAAGGTGTACGACGTGCGGAAGATGATCGCCAAGAGCGAGCAGGAAATCGGCAAGGCTACCGCCAAG
TACTTCTTCTACAGCAACATCATGAACTTTTTCAAGACCGAGATTACCCTGGCCAACGGCGAGATCCGGA
AGCGGCCTCTGATCGAGACAAACGGCGAAACCGGGGAGATCGTGTGGGATAAGGGCCGGGATTTTGCCAC
CGTGCGGAAAGTGCTGAGCATGCCCCAAGTGAATATCGTGAAAAAGACCGAGGTGCAGACAGGCGGCTTC
AGCAAAGAGTCTATCCTGCCCAAGAGGAACAGCGATAAGCTGATCGCCAGAAAGAAGGACTGGGACCCTA
AGAAGTACGGCGGCTTCGACAGCCCCACCGTGGCCTATTCTGTGCTGGTGGTGGCCAAAGTGGAAAAGGG
CAAGTCCAAGAAACTGAAGAGTGTGAAAGAGCTGCTGGGGATCACCATCATGGAAAGAAGCAGCTTCGAG
AAGAATCCCATCGACTTTCTGGAAGCCAAGGGCTACAAAGAAGTGAAAAAGGACCTGATCATCAAGCTGC
CTAAGTACTCCCTGTTCGAGCTGGAAAACGGCCGGAAGAGAATGCTGGCCTCTGCCGGCGAACTGCAGAA
GGGAAACGAACTGGCCCTGCCCTCCAAATATGTGAACTTCCTGTACCTGGCCAGCCACTATGAGAAGCTG
AAGGGCTCCCCCGAGGATAATGAGCAGAAACAGCTGTTTGTGGAACAGCACAAGCACTACCTGGACGAGA
TCATCGAGCAGATCAGCGAGTTCTCCAAGAGAGTGATCCTGGCCGACGCTAATCTGGACAAAGTGCTGTC
CGCCTACAACAAGCACCGGGATAAGCCCATCAGAGAGCAGGCCGAGAATATCATCCACCTGTTTACCCTG
ACCAATCTGGGAGCCCCTGCCGCCTTCAAGTACTTTGACACCACCATCGACCGGAAGAGGTACACCAGCA
CCAAAGAGGTGCTGGACGCCACCCTGATCCACCAGAGCATCACCGGCCTGTACGAGACACGGATCGACCT
GTCTCAGCTGGGAGGCGACAGCGCTGGAGGAGGTGGAAGCGGAGGAGGAGGAAGCGGAGGAGGAGGTAGC
GGACCTAAGAAAAAGAGGAAGGTGGCGGCCGCTGGATCCGGACGGGCTGACGCATTGGACGATTTTGATC
TGGATATGCTGGGAAGTGACGCCCTCGATGATTTTGACCTTGACATGCTTGGTTCGGATGCCCTTGATGA
CTTTGACCTCGACATGCTCGGCAGTGACGCCCTTGATGATTTCGACCTGGACATGCTGATTAACTGTACA
GGCAGTGGAGAGGGCAGAGGAAGTCTGCTAACATGCGGTGACGTCGAGGAGAATCCTGGCCCAATGGCCA
AGCCTTTGTCTCAAGAAGAATCCACCCTCATTGAAAGAGCAACGGCTACAATCAACAGCATCCCCATCTC
TGAAGACTACAGCGTCGCCAGCGCAGCTCTCTCTAGCGACGGCCGCATCTTCACTGGTGTCAATGTATAT
CATTTTACTGGGGGACCTTGTGCAGAACTCGTGGTGCTGGGCACTGCTGCTGCTGCGGCAGCTGGCAACC
TGACTTGTATCGTCGCGATCGGAAATGAGAACAGGGGCATCTTGAGCCCCTGCGGACGGTGCCGACAGGT
GCTTCTCGATCTGCATCCTGGGATCAAAGCCATAGTGAAGGACAGTGATGGACAGCCGACGGCAGTTGGG
ATTCGTGAATTGCTGCCCTCTGGTTATGTGTGGGAGGGCTAAGAATTCGATATCAAGCTTATCGGTAATC
AACCTCTGGATTACAAAATTTGTGAAAGATTGACTGGTATTCTTAACTATGTTGCTCCTTTTACGCTATG
TGGATACGCTGCTTTAATGCCTTTGTATCATGCTATTGCTTCCCGTATGGCTTTCATTTTCTCCTCCTTG
TATAAATCCTGGTTGCTGTCTCTTTATGAGGAGTTGTGGCCCGTTGTCAGGCAACGTGGCGTGGTGTGCA
CTGTGTTTGCTGACGCAACCCCCACTGGTTGGGGCATTGCCACCACCTGTCAGCTCCTTTCCGGGACTTT
CGCTTTCCCCCTCCCTATTGCCACGGCGGAACTCATCGCCGCCTGCCTTGCCCGCTGCTGGACAGGGGCT
CGGCTGTTGGGCACTGACAATTCCGTGGTGTTGTCGGGGAAATCATCGTCCTTTCCTTGGCTGCTCGCCT
GTGTTGCCACCTGGATTCTGCGCGGGACGTCCTTCTGCTACGTCCCTTCGGCCCTCAATCCAGCGGACCT
TCCTTCCCGCGGCCTGCTGCCGGCTCTGCGGCCTCTTCCGCGTCTTCGCCTTCGCCCTCAGACGAGTCGG
ATCTCCCTTTGGGCCGCCTCCCCGCATCGATACCGTCGACCTCGAGACCTAGAAAAACATGGAGCAATCA
CAAGTAGCAATACAGCAGCTACCAATGCTGATTGTGCCTGGCTAGAAGCACAAGAGGAGGAGGAGGTGGG
TTTTCCAGTCACACCTCAGGTACCTTTAAGACCAATGACTTACAAGGCAGCTGTAGATCTTAGCCACTTT
TTAAAAGAAAAGGGGGGACTGGAAGGGCTAATTCACTCCCAACGAAGACAAGATATCCTTGATCTGTGGA
TCTACCACACACAAGGCTACTTCCCTGATTGGCAGAACTACACACCAGGGCCAGGGATCAGATATCCACT
GACCTTTGGATGGTGCTACAAGCTAGTACCAGTTGAGCAAGAGAAGGTAGAAGAAGCCAATGAAGGAGAG
AACACCCGCTTGTTACACCCTGTGAGCCTGCATGGGATGGATGACCCGGAGAGAGAAGTATTAGAGTGGA
GGTTTGACAGCCGCCTAGCATTTCATCACATGGCCCGAGAGCTGCATCCGGACTGTACTGGGTCTCTCTG
GTTAGACCAGATCTGAGCCTGGGAGCTCTCTGGCTAACTAGGGAACCCACTGCTTAAGCCTCAATAAAGC
TTGCCTTGAGTGCTTCAAGTAGTGTGTGCCCGTCTGTTGTGTGACTCTGGTAACTAGAGATCCCTCAGAC
CCTTTTAGTCAGTGTGGAAAATCTCTAGCAGGGCCCGTTTAAACCCGCTGATCAGCCTCGACTGTGCCTT
CTAGTTGCCAGCCATCTGTTGTTTGCCCCTCCCCCGTGCCTTCCTTGACCCTGGAAGGTGCCACTCCCAC
TGTCCTTTCCTAATAAAATGAGGAAATTGCATCGCATTGTCTGAGTAGGTGTCATTCTATTCTGGGGGGT
GGGGTGGGGCAGGACAGCAAGGGGGAGGATTGGGAAGACAATAGCAGGCATGCTGGGGATGCGGTGGGCT
CTATGGCTTCTGAGGCGGAAAGAACCAGCTGGGGCTCTAGGGGGTATCCCC
[124 nt withheld, positions 6912-7035]
C
[91 nt withheld, positions 7037-7127]
A
[49 nt withheld, positions 7129-7177]
CCTTTGACGTTGGAGTCCACGTTCTTT
[37 nt withheld, positions 7205-7241]
ACCCTATCTCGGTCTATTCTTTTGATTTATAAGGGATTTTGCCGATTTCGGCCTATTGGTTAAAAAATGA
GCTGATTTAACAAAAATTTAACGCGAATTAATTCTGTGGAATGTGTGTCAGTTAGGGTGTGGAAAGTCCC
CAGGCTCCCCAGCAGGCAGAAGTATGCAAAGCATGCATCTCAATTAGTCAGCAACCAGGTGTGGAAAGTC
CCCAGGCTCCCCAGCAGGCAGAAGTATGCAAAGCATGCATCTCAATTAGTCAGCAACCATAGTCCCGCCC
CTAACTCCGCCCATCCCGCCCCTAACTCCGCCCAGTTCCGCCCATTCTCCGCCCCATGGCTGACTAATTT
TTTTTATTTATGCAGAGGCCGAGGCCGCCTCTGCCTCTGAGCTATTCCAGAAGTAGTGAGGAGGCTTTTT
TGGAGGCCTAGGCTTTTGCAAAAAGCTCCCGGGAGCTTGTATATCCATTTTCGGATCTGATCAGCACGTG
TTGACAATTAATCATCGGCATAGTATATCGGCATAGTATAATACGACAAGGTGAGGAACTAAACCATGGC
CAAGTTGACCAGTGCCGTTCCGGTGCTCACCGCGCGCGACGTCGCCGGAGCGGTCGAGTTCTGGACCGAC
CGGCTCGGGTTCTCCCGGGACTTCGTGGAGGACGACTTCGCCGGTGTGGTCCGGGACGACGTGACCCTGT
TCATCAGCGCGGTCCAGGACCAGGTGGTGCCGGACAACACCCTGGCCTGGGTGTGGGTGCGCGGCCTGGA
CGAGCTGTACGCCGAGTGGTCGGAGGTCGTGTCCACGAACTTCCGGGACGCCTCCGGGCCGGCCATGACC
GAGATCGGCGAGCAGCCGTGGGGGCGGGAGTTCGCCCTGCGCGACCCGGCCGGCAACTGCGTGCACTTCG
TGGCCGAGGAGCAGGACTGACACGTGCTACGAGATTTCGATTCCACCGCCGCCTTCTATGAAAGGTTGGG
CTTCGGAATCGTTTTCCGGGACGCCGGCTGGATGATCCTCCAGCGCGGGGATCTCATGCTGGAGTTCTTC
GCCCACCCCAACTTGTTTATTGCAGCTTATAATGGTTACAAATAAAGCAATAGCATCACAAATTTCACAA
ATAAAGCATTTTTTTCACTGCATTCTAGTTGTGGTTTGTCCAAACTCATCAATGTATCTTATCATGTCTG
TATACCGTCGACCTCTAGCTAGAGCTTGGCGTAATCATGGTCATAGCTGTTTCCTGTGTGAAATTGTTAT
CCGCTCACAATTCCACACAACATACGAGCCGGAAGCATAAAGTGTAAAGCCTGGGGTGCCTAATGAGTGA
GCTAACTCACATTAATTGCGTTGCGCTCACTGCCCGCTTTCCAGTCGGGAAACCTGTCGTGCCAGCTGCA
TTAATGAATCGGCCAACGCGCGGGGAGAGGCGGTTTGCGTATTGGGCGCTCTTCCGCTTCCTCGCTCACT
GACTCGCTGCGCTCGGTCGTTCGGCTGCGGCGAGCGGTATCAGCTCACTCAAAGGCGGTAATACGGTTAT
CCACAGAATCAGGGGATAACGCAGGAAAGAACATGTGAGCAAAAGGCCAGCAAAAGGCCAGGAACCGTAA
AAAGGCCGCGTTGCTGGCGTTTTTCCATAGGCTCCGCCCCCCTGACGAGCATCACAAAAATCGACGCTCA
AGTCAGAGGTGGCGAAACCCGACAGGACTATAAAGATACCAGGCGTTTCCCCCTGGAAGCTCCCTCGTGC
GCTCTCCTGTTCCGACCCTGCCGCTTACCGGATACCTGTCCGCCTTTCTCCCTTCGGGAAGCGTGGCGCT
TTCTCATAGCTCACGCTGTAGGTATCTCAGTTCGGTGTAGGTCGTTCGCTCCAAGCTGGGCTGTGTGCAC
GAACCCCCCGTTCAGCCCGACCGCTGCGCCTTATCCGGTAACTATCGTCTTGAGTCCAACCCGGTAAGAC
ACGACTTATCGCCACTGGCAGCAGCCACTGGTAACAGGATTAGCAGAGCGAGGTATGTAGGCGGTGCTAC
AGAGTTCTTGAAGTGGTGGCCTAACTACGGCTACACTAGAAGAACAGTATTTGGTATCTGCGCTCTGCTG
AAGCCAGTTACCTTCGGAAAAAGAGTTGGTAGCTCTTGATCCGGCAAACAAACCACCGCTGGTAGCGGTG
GTTTTTTTGTTTGCAAGCAGCAGATTACGCGCAGAAAAAAAGGATCTCAAGAAGATCCTTTGATCTTTTC
TACGGGGTCTGACGCTCAGTGGAACGAAAACTCACGTTAAGGGATTTTGGTCATGAGATTATCAAAAAGG
ATCTTCACCTAGATCCTTTTAAATTAAAAATGAAGTTTTAAATCAATCTAAAGTATATATGAGTAAACTT
GGTCTGACAGTTACCAATGCTTAATCAGTGAGGCACCTATCTCAGCGATCTGTCTATTTCGTTCATCCAT
AGTTGCCTGACTCCCCGTCGTGTAGATAACTACGATACGGGAGGGCTTACCATCTGGCCCCAGTGCTGCA
ATGATACCGCGAGACCCACGCTCACCGGCTCCAGATTTATCAGCAATAAACCAGCCAGCCGGAAGGGCCG
AGCGCAGAAGTGGTCCTGCAACTTTATCCGCCTCCATCCAGTCTATTAATTGTTGCCGGGAAGCTAGAGT
AAGTAGTTCGCCAGTTAATAGTTTGCGCAACGTTGTTGCCATTGCTACAGGCATCGTGGTGTCACGCTCG
TCGTTTGGTATGGCTTCATTCAGCTCCGGTTCCCAACGATCAAGGCGAGTTACATGATCCCCCATGTTGT
GCAAAAAAGCGGTTAGCTCCTTCGGTCCTCCGATCGTTGTCAGAAGTAAGTTGGCCGCAGTGTTATCACT
CATGGTTATGGCAGCACTGCATAATTCTCTTACTGTCATGCCATCCGTAAGATGCTTTTCTGTGACTGGT
GAGTACTCAACCAAGTCATTCTGAGAATAGTGTATGCGGCGACCGAGTTGCTCTTGCCCGGCGTCAATAC
GGGATAATACCGCGCCACATAGCAGAACTTTAAAAGTGCTCATCATTGGAAAACGTTCTTCGGGGCGAAA
ACTCTCAAGGATCTTACCGCTGTTGAGATCCAGTTCGATGTAACCCACTCGTGCACCCAACTGATCTTCA
GCATCTTTTACTTTCACCAGCGTTTCTGGGTGAGCAAAAACAGGAAGGCAAAATGCCGCAAAAAAGGGAA
TAAGGGCGACACGGAAATGTTGAATACTCATACTCTTCCTTTTTCAATATTATTGAAGCATTTATCAGGG
TTATTGTCTCATGAGCGGATACATATTTGAATGTATTTAGAAAAATAAACAAATAGGGGTTCCGCGCACA
TTTCCCCGAAAAGTGCCACCTGACGTCGACGGATCGGGAGATCTCCCGATCCCCTATGGTGCACTCTCAG
TACAATCTGCTCTGATGCCGCATAGTTAAGCCAGTATCTGCTCCCTGCTTGTGTGTTGGAGGTCGCTGAG
TAGTGCGCGAGCAAAATTTAAGCTACAACAAGGCAAGGCTTGACCGACAATTGCATGAAGAATCTGCTTA
GGGTTAGGCGTTTTGCGCTGCTTCGCGATGTACGGGCCAGATATACGCGTTGACATTGATTATTGACTAG
TTATTAATAGTAATCAATTACGGGGTCATTAGTTCATAGCCCATATATGGAGTTCCGCGTTACATAACTT
ACGGTAAATGGCCCGCCTGGCTGACCGCCCAACGACCCCCGCCCATTGACGTCAATAATGACGTATGTTC
CCATAGTAACGCCAATAGGGACTTTCCATTGACGTCAATGGGTGGAGTATTTACGGTAAACTGCCCACTT
GGCAGTACATCAAGTGTATCATATGCCAAGTACGCCCCCTATTGACGTCAATGACGGTAAATGGCCCGCC
TGGCATTATGCCCAGTACATGACCTTATGGGACTTTCCTACTTGGCAGTACATCTACGTATTAGTCATCG
CTATTACCATGGTGATGCGGTTTTGGCAGTACATCAATGGGCGTGGATAGCGGTTTGACTCACGGGGATT
TCCAAGTCTCCACCCCATTGACGTCAATGGGAGTTTGTTTTGGCACCAAAATCAACGGGACTTTCCAAAA
TGTCGTAACAACTCCGCCCCATTGACGCAAATGGGCGGTAGGCGTGTACGGTGGGAGGTCTATATAAGCA
GCGCGTTTTGCCTGTACTGGGTCTCTCTGGTTAGACCAGATCTGAGCCTGGGAGCTCTCTGGCTAACTAG
GGAACCCACTGCTTAAGCCTCAATAAAGCTTGCCTTGAGTGCTTCAAGTAGTGTGTGCCCGTCTGTTGTG
TGACTCTGGTAACTAGAGATCCCTCAGACCCTTTTAGTCAGTGTGGAAAATCTCTAGCAGTGGCGCCCGA
ACAGGGACTTGAAAGCGAAAGGGAAACCAGAGGAGCTCTCTCGACGCAGGACTCGGCTTGCTGAAGCGCG
CACGGCAAGAGGCGAGGGGCGGCGACTGGTGAGTACGCCAAAAATTTTGACTAGCGGAGGCTAGAAGGAG
AGAGATGGGTGCGAGAGCGTCAGTATTAAGCGGGGGAGAATTAGATCGCGATGGGAAAAAATTCGGTTAA
GGCCAGGGGGAAAGAAAAAATATAAATTAAAACATATAGTATGGGCAAGCAGGGAGCTAGAACGATTCGC
AGTTAATCCTGGCCTGTTAGAAACATCAGAAGGCTGTAGACAAATACTGGGACAGCTACAACCATCCCTT
CAGACAGGATCAGAAGAACTTAGATCATTATATAATACAGTAGCAACCCTCTATTGTGTGCATCAAAGGA
TAGAGATAAAAGACACCAAGGAAGCTTTAGACAAGATAGAGGAAGAGCAAAACAAAAGTAAGACCACCGC
ACAGCAAGCGGCCGCTGATCTTCAGACCTGGAGGAGGAGATATGAGGGACAATTGGAGAAGTGAATTATA
TAAATATAAAGTAGTAAAAATTGAACCATTAGGAGTAGCACCCACCAAGGCAAAGAGAAGAGTGGTGCAG
AGAGAAAAAAGAGCAGTGGGAATAGGAGCTTTGTTCCTTGGGTTCTTGGGAGCAGCAGGAAGCACTATGG
GCGCAGCGTCAATGACGCTGACGGTACAGGCCAGACAATTATTGTCTGGTATAGTGCAGCAGCAGAACAA
TTTGCTGAGGGCTATTGAGGCGCAACAGCATCTGTTGCAACTCACAGTCTGGGGCATCAAGCAGCTCCAG
GCAAGAATCCTGGCTGTGGAAAGATACCTAAAGGATCAACAGCTCCTGGGGATTTGGGGTTGCTCTGGAA
AACTCATTTGCACCACTGCTGTGCCTTGGAATGCTAGTTGGAGTAATAAATCTCTGGAACAGATTTGGAA
TCACACGACCTGGATGGAGTGGGACAGAGAAATTAACAATTACACAAGCTTAATACACTCCTTAATTGAA
GAATCGCAAAACCAGCAAGAAAAGAATGAACAAGAATTATTGGAATTAGATAAATGGGCAAGTTTGTGGA
ATTGGTTTAACATAACAAATTGGCTGTGGTATATAAAATTATTCATAATGATAGTAGGAGGCTTGGTAGG
TTTAAGAATAGTTTTTGCTGTACTTTCTATAGTGAATAGAGTTAGGCAGGGATATTCACCATTATCGTTT
CAGACCCACCTCCCAACCCCGAGGGGACCCGACAGGCCCGAAGGAATAGAAGAAGAAGGTGGAGAGAGAG
ACAGAGACAGATCCATTCGATTAGTGAACGGATCGGCACTGCGTGCGCCAATTCTGCAGACAAATGGCAG
TATTCATCCACAATTTTAAAAGAAAAGGGGGGATTGGGGGGTACAGTGCAGGGGAAAGAATAGTAGACAT
AATAGCAACAGACATACAAACTAAAGAATTACAAAAACAAATTACAAAAATTCAAAATTTTCGGGTTTAT
TACAGGGACAGCAGAGATCCAGTTTGGTTAATTAGCTAGCGAGGGCCTATTTCCCATGATTCCTTCATAT
TTGCATATACGATACAAGGCTGTTAGAGAGATAATTGGAATTAATTTGACTGTAAACACAAAGATATTAG
TACAAAATACGTGACGTAGAAAGTAATAATTTCTTGGGTAGTTTGCAGTTTTAAAATTATGTTTTAAAAT
GGACTATCATATGCTTACCGTAACTTGAAAGTATTTCGATTTCTTGGCTTTATATATCTTGTGGAAAGGA
CGAAACACCGGAATATGACACAACTTCCAG
