>Addgene plasmid #118207 | lentiSAMv2 rs11257655-guide4 | depositor partial sequence | sequence record 223317 | Guide RNA, MS2 stem loops
NNNNNNNTNNAGTTTTAAATTATGTTTTAAATGGACTATCATATGCTTACCGTAACTTGAAAGTATTTCG
ATTTCTTGGCTTTATATATCTTGTGGAAAGGACGAAACACCGGAATATGACACAACTTCCAGGTTTTAGA
GCTAGGCCAACATGAGGATCACCCATGTCTGCAGGGCCTAGCAAGTTAAAATAAGGCTAGTCCGTTATCA
ACTTGGCCAACATGAGGATCACCCATGTCTGCAGGGCCAAGTGGCACCGAGTCGGTGCTTTTTTTGGATC
CTAGGTCTTGAAAGGAGTGGGAATTGGCTCCGGTGCCCGTCAGTGGGCAGAGCGCACATCGCCCACAGTC
CCCGAGAAGTTGGGGGGAGGGGTCGGCAATTGATCCGGTGCCTAGAGAAGGTGGCGCGGGGTAAACTGGG
AAAGTGATGTCGTGTACTGGCTCCGCCTTTTTCCCGAGGGTGGGGGAGAACCGTATATAAGTGCAGTAGT
CGCCGTGAACGTTCTTTTTCGCAACGGGTTTGCCGCCAGAACACAGGCGTACGGCCACCATGAAAAGGCC
GGCGGCCACGAAAAAGGCCGGCCAGGCAAAAAAGAAAAAGGACAAGAAGTACAGCATCGGCCTGGCCATC
GGCACCAACTCTGTGGGCTGGGCCGTGATCACCGACGAGTACAAGGTGCCCAGCAAGAAATTCAAGGTGC
TGGGCAACACCGACCGGCACAGCATCAAGAAGAACCTGATCGGAGCCCTGCTGTTCGACAGCGGCGAAAC
AGCCGAGGCCACCCGGCTGAAGAGAACCGCCAGAAGAAGATACACCAGACGGAAGAACCGGATCTGCTAT
CTGCAAGAGATCTTCAGCAACGAGATGGCCAAGGTGGACGACAGCTTCTTCCACAGACTGGAAGAGTCCT
TCCTGGTGGAAGAGGATAAGAAGCACGAGCGGCACCCCATCTTCGGCAACATCGGGGACGAAGTGGCCTA
CCACGAAAAAGTACCCCACCATCTACCACCTGAAAAAAGAAACTGGTGGGACAGCAACGAACAAGGCCGA
ACCTGCGGGCTGATCTATTCTGGGCCCTGGGCCCACATGAATCAAGGTTCCCGAGGCCCACTTCCTTGAT
CCGAGGGCGAACCTGAAACCCCCGACTAACAAGGGAACGTGGAAACAAGCTTGTTCATTCCAGGTTGGGT
GGCAGAACCTAACTAACCGACCCTGGTTCGGAGGNAAAAACCCCTTAANATTGCCCAGGCGGGTGGGGGA
ATGCCAAAGGGTCATT
